Addgene plasmid #22654: pMyt1(502-736)
Depositing lab: Lynn Hudson. Depositing organization: National Institute of Neurological Disorders and Strokes (NINDS). Publication: Myt1 family recruits histone deacetylase to regulate neural transcription. Romm E, Nielsen JA, Kim JG, Hudson LD. J Neurochem. 2005 Jun . 93(6):1444-53. 10.1111/j.1471-4159.2005.03131.x PubMed 15935060.
Backbone
  Vector backbone: pBIND
  Backbone manufacturer: Promega
  Backbone size w/o insert (bp): 6360
  Vector type: Mammalian Expression
Growth in bacteria
  Bacterial resistance: Ampicillin, 100 μg/mL
  Growth temperature: 37°C
  Growth strain: DH5alpha
  Growth instructions: DH5 alpha
  Copy number: High Copy
Gene/Insert
  Gene/Insert name: Myelin Transcription Factor 1 (alt name: Myt1)
  Species: M. musculus (mouse)
  Insert size (bp): 704
  Mutation: Only bp 2035-2739 or CD of mouse Myt1
  Entrez Gene: Myt1 (a.k.a. Nzf2, Nzf2a, Nzf2b, Nztf2)
  Cloning method: Restriction Enzyme; 5′ cloning site BamHI (not destroyed); 3′ cloning site NotI (not destroyed)
  Sequencing primers: 5′ T7 Promoter
Terms and licenses: Academic/Nonprofit Terms; Industry Terms: Not Available to Industry
Depositor comments: Myt1 central domain insert. bp 2035-2739 and aa 502-736. Used for Mammalian 2-hybrid assay This Myt1 DNA cloned by Hudson lab.
How to cite: pMyt1(502-736) was a gift from Lynn Hudson (Addgene plasmid # 22654 ; http://n2t.net/addgene:22654 ; RRID:Addgene_22654)
