[The description below was written by a language model from this plasmid's Addgene catalogue record and pLannotate feature annotations shown in this document.]
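Description:
pMyt1(502-736) is a mammalian expression plasmid built on the Promega pBIND backbone, the GAL4 "bait" vector of a mammalian two-hybrid system. It is propagated in E. coli as a high-copy plasmid through a ColE1/pUC-type origin and is selected with ampicillin via the β-lactamase gene. An f1 origin is also present, which allows single-stranded DNA production. The annotated depositor sequence is about 7.0 kb, consistent with the stated backbone plus a roughly 700 bp insert.

The main expression unit is driven by the human CMV immediate-early enhancer and promoter, followed by a chimeric β-globin/immunoglobulin intron that improves transcript processing. A T7 promoter sits just upstream of the coding region and serves as a sequencing primer site or for in vitro transcription. The open reading frame begins with the yeast GAL4 DNA-binding domain. It continues into a fragment of mouse Myelin Transcription Factor 1 (Myt1) cloned between BamHI and NotI, and the unit ends at an SV40 polyadenylation signal. The insert covers only the central domain of Myt1, amino acids 502-736, rather than the full-length zinc-finger protein. A second, independent cassette uses the SV40 early promoter to express Renilla luciferase with a synthetic poly(A) signal, giving an internal control for normalising transfection efficiency.

According to the depositor, the plasmid was used in mammalian two-hybrid assays. In that format the GAL4–Myt1 central domain fusion is tethered to a GAL4-responsive reporter, and interaction with a partner protein fused to an activation domain is read out as reporter activity. The associated study concerned recruitment of histone deacetylase by Myt1 family proteins in neural transcriptional regulation.
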