Features (pLannotate 1.2.2; 21 found; start..end, strand, type, name):
    140..517     +  enhancer       CMV enhancer: human cytomegalovirus immediate early enhancer
    518..729     +  promoter       CMV promoter: human cytomegalovirus (CMV) immediate early promoter
    890..1022    +  intron         chimeric intron: chimera between introns from human β-globin and immunoglobulin heavy chain genes
   1067..1085    +  promoter       T7 promoter: promoter for bacteriophage T7 RNA polymerase
   1116..1556    +  CDS            GAL4 DNA binding domain: DNA binding domain of the GAL4 transcriptional activator; Saccharomyces cerevisiae GAL4 (truncated)
   1578..2282    +  CDS            Myt1 (fragment): MYT1_MOUSE - Also known as Kiaa0835, Nzf2. Experimental evidence at protein level: Swiss-Prot protein existence level 1. Binds to the promoter region of genes encoding proteolipid proteins of the central nervous system. May play a role in the development of neurons and oligodendroglia in the CNS. May regulate a critical transition point in oligodendrocyte lineage development by modulating oligodendrocyte progenitor proliferation relative to terminal differentiation and up-regulation of myelin gene transcription (By similarity). From Mus musculus (Mouse).
   2318..2335    -  promoter       T3 promoter (fragment): promoter for bacteriophage T3 RNA polymerase
   2353..2474    -  polyA_signal   SV40 poly(A) signal: SV40 polyadenylation signal
   2497..2565    -  CDS            large T antigen (fragment): large T antigen from SV40 (simian virus 40)
   2589..2656    +  CDS            lacZα (fragment): LacZα fragment of β-galactosidase; lacZ fragment
   2660..3115    +  rep_origin     f1 ori (sequence partly withheld): f1 bacteriophage origin of replication; arrow indicates direction of (+) strand synthesis
   3116..3167    -  misc_feature   bom (fragment): basis of mobility region from pBR322
   3187..3544    +  promoter       SV40 promoter: SV40 enhancer and early promoter
   3859..3875    +  sig_peptide    hGH signal sequence (fragment): human growth hormone signal sequence
   3886..4821    +  CDS            Rluc: luciferase from the anthozoan coelenterate Renilla reniformis (sea pansy)
   4879..4927    +  polyA_signal   poly(A) signal: synthetic polyadenylation signal
   4955..5009    -  misc_feature   bom (fragment): basis of mobility region from pBR322
   5111..5146    -  CDS            rop (fragment): Rop protein, which maintains plasmids at low copy number; rop
   5241..5345    +  promoter       AmpR promoter: bla
   5346..6206    +  CDS            AmpR: β-lactamase; bla; confers resistance to ampicillin, carbenicillin, and related antibiotics
   6377..6965    +  rep_origin     ori: high-copy-number ColE1/pMB1/pBR322/pUC origin of replication
>Addgene plasmid #22654 | pMyt1(502-736) | depositor full sequence | sequence record 10366 | Author sequence
TCAATATTGGCCATTAGCCATATTATTCATTGGTTATATAGCATAAATCAATATTGGCTATTGGCCATTG
CATACGTTGTATCTATATCATAATATGTACATTTATATTGGCTCATGTCCAATATGACCGCCATGTTGGC
ATTGATTATTGACTAGTTATTAATAGTAATCAATTACGGGGTCATTAGTTCATAGCCCATATATGGAGTT
CCGCGTTACATAACTTACGGTAAATGGCCCGCCTGGCTGACCGCCCAACGACCCCCGCCCATTGACGTCA
ATAATGACGTATGTTCCCATAGTAACGCCAATAGGGACTTTCCATTGACGTCAATGGGTGGAGTATTTAC
GGTAAACTGCCCACTTGGCAGTACATCAAGTGTATCATATGCCAAGTCCGCCCCCTATTGACGTCAATGA
CGGTAAATGGCCCGCCTGGCATTATGCCCAGTACATGACCTTACGGGACTTTCCTACTTGGCAGTACATC
TACGTATTAGTCATCGCTATTACCATGGTGATGCGGTTTTGGCAGTACACCAATGGGCGTGGATAGCGGT
TTGACTCACGGGGATTTCCAAGTCTCCACCCCATTGACGTCAATGGGAGTTTGTTTTGGCACCAAAATCA
ACGGGACTTTCCAAAATGTCGTAACAACTGCGATCGCCCGCCCCGTTGACGCAAATGGGCGGTAGGCGTG
TACGGTGGGAGGTCTATATAAGCAGAGCTCGTTTAGTGAACCGTCAGATCACTAGAAGCTTTATTGCGGT
AGTTTATCACAGTTAAATTGCTAACGCAGTCAGTGCTTCTGACACAACAGTCTCGAACTTAAGCTGCAGT
GACTCTCTTAAGGTAGCCTTGCAGAAGTTGGTCGTGAGGCACTGGGCAGGTAAGTATCAAGGTTACAAGA
CAGGTTTAAGGAGACCAATAGAAACTGGGCTTGTCGAGACAGAGAAGACTCTTGCGTTTCTGATAGGCAC
CTATTGGTCTTACTGACATCCACTTTGCCTTTCTCTCCACAGGTGTCCACTCCCAGTTCAATTACAGCTC
TTAAGGCTAGAGTACTTAATACGACTCACTATAGGCTAGCCAGCTTGAAGCAAGCCTCCTGAAAGATGAA
GCTACTGTCTTCTATCGAACAAGCATGCGATATTTGCCGACTTAAAAAGCTCAAGTGCTCCAAAGAAAAA
CCGAAGTGCGCCAAGTGTCTGAAGAACAACTGGGAGTGTCGCTACTCTCCCAAAACCAAAAGGTCTCCGC
TGACTAGGGCACATCTGACAGAAGTGGAATCAAGGCTAGAAAGACTGGAACAGCTATTTCTACTGATTTT
TCCTCGAGAAGACCTTGACATGATTTTGAAAATGGATTCTTTACAGGATATAAAAGCATTGTTAACAGGA
TTATTTGTACAAGATAATGTGAATAAAGATGCCGTCACAGATAGATTGGCTTCAGTGGAGACTGATATGC
CTCTAACATTGAGACAGCATAGAATAAGTGCGACATCATCATCGGAAGAGAGTAGTAACAAAGGTCAAAG
ACAGTTGACTGTATCGCCGGAATTCCCGGGGATCCTTAAGCAGCTTGAGGTTCCACCTTATGGGAGCTAC
AGACCCAATGTGGCTCCCGCCACGCCCAGGGCCAACTTGGCCAAGGAGCTGGAGAAGTTCTCCAAAGTCA
CCTTTGACTACGCAAGTTTTGATGCTCAGGTTTTTGGCAAACGTATGCTTGCCCCAAAGATTCAGACCAG
CGAAACCTCACCCAAAGCCTTCCAATGCTTCGATTACTCTCATGATGCTGAGGCTGCACACATGGCTGCC
ACAGCCATCCTGAACCTCTCCACTCGATGTTGGGAGATGCCAGAGAACCTCAGCACAAAGCCACAGGACC
TCCCCAGCAAGGCTGTGGACATTGAGGTAGATGAGAATGGAACTCTGGACTTGAGCATGCATAAACATCG
CAAGCGGGAAAACACTTTCCCCAGCAGTAGCAGCTGCAGTAGCAGCCCTGGTGTCAAGTCTCCTGGTGTC
TCTCAGCGTCAGAGCAGTACCAGTGCCCCCAGCAGCTCTATGACCTCACCCCAGTCCAGCCAGGCCTCTC
GCCAGGATGAGTGGGACCGTCCTCTAGACTACACCAAACCTAGTCGGCTTCGAGAGGAAGAGCCTGAGGA
GTCAGAGCCAGCAGCACACTCTTTTGCTTCTTCTGAAGCAGATGATCAGGAGGTGTCAGAAGAGAACTTT
GAGGAGCGGAAGTATCCAGGGGAAGTCACCCTAACCAACTTTGCGGCCGCAGGTACCTGAATAACTAAGG
CCGCTTCCCTTTAGTGAGGGTTAATGCTTCGAGCAGACATGATAAGATACATTGATGAGTTTGGACAAAC
CACAACTAGAATGCAGTGAAAAAAATGCTTTATTTGTGAAATTTGTGATGCTATTGCTTTATTTGTAACC
ATTATAAGCTGCAATAAACAAGTTAACAACAACAATTGCATTCATTTTATGTTTCAGGTTCAGGGGGAGA
TGTGGGAGGTTTTTTAAAGCAAGTAAAACCTCTACAAATGTGGTAAAATCCGATAAGGATCGATCCGGGC
TGGCGTAATAGCGAAGAGGCCCGCACCGATCGCCCTTCCCAACAGTTGCGCAGCCTGAATGGCGAATGG
[114 nt withheld, positions 2660-2773]
ACGCCACGTTC
[91 nt withheld, positions 2785-2875]
A
[49 nt withheld, positions 2877-2925]
CCTTTGACGTTGGAGTCCACGTTCTTT
[37 nt withheld, positions 2953-2989]
ACCCTATCTCGGTCTATTCTTTTGATTTATAAGGGATTTTGCCGATTTCGGCCTATTGGTTAAAAAATGA
GCTGATTTAACAAAAATTTAACGCGAATTTTAACAAAATATTAACGCTTACAATTTCCTGATGCGGTATT
TTCTCCTTACGCATCTGTGCGGTATTTCACACCGCATACGCGGATCTTCCGTACCTTCTGAGGCGGAAAG
AACCAGCTGTGGAATGTGTGTCAGTTAGGGTGTGGAAAGTCCCCAGGCTCCCCAGCAGGCAGAAGTATGC
AAAGCATGCATCTCAATTAGTCAGCAACCAGGTGTGGAAAGTCCCCAGGCTCCCCAGCAGGCAGAAGTAT
GCAAAGCATGCATCTCAATTAGTCAGCAACCATAGTCCCGCCCCTAACTCCGCCCATCCCGCCCCTAACT
CCGCCCAGTTCCGCCCATTCTCCGCCCCATGGCTGACTAATTTTTTTTATTTATGCAGAGGCCGAGGCCG
CCTCGGCCTCTGAGCTATTCCAGAAGTAGTGAGGAGGCTTTTTTGGAGGCCTAGGCTTTTGCAAAAAGCT
TGATTCTTCTGACACAACAGTCTCGAACTTAAGGCTAGAATTCTGGCTACAGGTAAGCGCCCCTAAAATC
CCTTTGGGCACAATGTGTCCTGAGGGGAGAGGCAGCGACCTGTAGATGGGACGGGGGCACTAACCCTCAG
GTTTGGGGCTTCTGAATGTGAGTATCGCCATGTAAGCCCAGTATTTGGCCAATCTCAGAAAGCTCCTGGT
CCCTGGAGGGATGGAGAGAGAAAAACAAACAGCTCCTGGAGCAGGGAGAGTGCTGGCCTCTTGCTCTCCG
GCTCCCTCTGTTGCCCTCTGGTTTCTCCCCAGGCTCCCGGACGTCCTCTAGCCACCATGACTTCGAAAGT
TTATGATCCAGAACAAAGGAAACGGATGATAACTGGTCCGCAGTGGTGGGCCAGATGTAAACAAATGAAT
GTTCTTGATTCATTTATTAATTATTATGATTCAGAAAAACATGCAGAAAATGCTGTTATTTTTTTACATG
GTAACGCGGCCTCTTCTTATTTATGGCGACATGTTGTGCCACATATTGAGCCAGTAGCGCGGTGTATTAT
ACCAGACCTTATTGGTATGGGCAAATCAGGCAAATCTGGTAATGGTTCTTATAGGTTACTTGATCATTAC
AAATATCTTACTGCATGGTTTGAACTTCTTAATTTACCAAAGAAGATCATTTTTGTCGGCCATGATTGGG
GTGCTTGTTTGGCATTTCATTATAGCTATGAGCATCAAGATAAGATCAAAGCAATAGTTCACGCTGAAAG
TGTAGTAGATGTGATTGAATCATGGGATGAATGGCCTGATATTGAAGAAGATATTGCGTTGATCAAATCT
GAAGAAGGAGAAAAAATGGTTTTGGAGAATAACTTCTTCGTGGAAACCATGTTGCCATCAAAAATCATGA
GAAAGTTAGAACCAGAAGAATTTGCAGCATATCTTGAACCATTCAAAGAGAAAGGTGAAGTTCGTCGTCC
AACATTATCATGGCCTCGTGAAATCCCGTTAGTAAAAGGTGGTAAACCTGACGTTGTACAAATTGTTAGG
AATTATAATGCTTATCTACGTGCAAGTGATGATTTACCAAAAATGTTTATTGAATCGGACCCAGGATTCT
TTTCCAATGCTATTGTTGAAGGTGCCAAGAAGTTTCCTAATACTGAATTTGTCAAAGTAAAAGGTCTTCA
TTTTTCGCAAGAAGATGCACCTGATGAAATGGGAAAATATATCAAATCGTTCGTTGAGCGAGTTCTCAAA
AATGAACAATAATTCTAGCCCTGAATAAGTGATAATAAGCGGATGAATGGCAGAAATTCGTCGAAGCGCA
ATAAAATATCTTTATTTTCATTACATCTGTGTGTTGGTTTTTTGTGTGAATCGATAGCGATAAGGATCGG
AAGATCCGCGTATGGTGCACTCTCAGTACAATCTGCTCTGATGCCGCATAGTTAAGCCAGCCCCGACACC
CGCCAACACCCGCTGACGCGCCCTGACGGGCTTGTCTGCTCCCGGCATCCGCTTACAGACAAGCTGTGAC
CGTCTCCGGGAGCTGCATGTGTCAGAGGTTTTCACCGTCATCACCGAAACGCGCGAGACGAAAGGGCCTC
GTGATACGCCTATTTTTATAGGTTAATGTCATGATAATAATGGTTTCTTAGACGTCAGGTGGCACTTTTC
GGGGAAATGTGCGCGGAACCCCTATTTGTTTATTTTTCTAAATACATTCAAATATGTATCCGCTCATGAG
ACAATAACCCTGATAAATGCTTCAATAATATTGAAAAAGGAAGAGTATGAGTATTCAACATTTCCGTGTC
GCCCTTATTCCCTTTTTTGCGGCATTTTGCCTTCCTGTTTTTGCTCACCCAGAAACGCTGGTGAAAGTAA
AAGATGCTGAAGATCAGTTGGGTGCACGAGTGGGTTACATCGAACTGGATCTCAACAGCGGTAAGATCCT
TGAGAGTTTTCGCCCCGAAGAACGTTTTCCAATGATGAGCACTTTTAAAGTTCTGCTATGTGGCGCGGTA
TTATCCCGTGTTGACGCCGGGCAAGAGCAACTCGGTCGCCGCATACACTATTCTCAGAATGACTTGGTTG
AGTACTCACCAGTCACAGAAAAGCATCTTACGGATGGCATGACAGTAAGAGAATTATGCAGTGCTGCCAT
AACCATGAGTGATAACACTGCGGCCAACTTACTTCTGACAACGATCGGAGGACCGAAGGAGCTAACCGCT
TTTTTGCACAACATGGGGGATCATGTAACTCGCCTTGATCGTTGGGAACCGGAGCTGAATGAAGCCATAC
CAAACGACGAGCGTGACACCACGATGCCTGTAGCAATGGCAACAACGTTGCGCAAACTATTAACTGGCGA
ACTACTTACTCTAGCTTCCCGGCAACAATTAATAGACTGGATGGAGGCGGATAAAGTTGCAGGACCACTT
CTGCGCTCGGCCCTTCCGGCTGGCTGGTTTATTGCTGATAAATCTGGAGCCGGTGAGCGTGGGTCTCGCG
GTATCATTGCAGCACTGGGGCCAGATGGTAAGCCCTCCCGTATCGTAGTTATCTACACGACGGGGAGTCA
GGCAACTATGGATGAACGAAATAGACAGATCGCTGAGATAGGTGCCTCACTGATTAAGCATTGGTAACTG
TCAGACCAAGTTTACTCATATATACTTTAGATTGATTTAAAACTTCATTTTTAATTTAAAAGGATCTAGG
TGAAGATCCTTTTTGATAATCTCATGACCAAAATCCCTTAACGTGAGTTTTCGTTCCACTGAGCGTCAGA
CCCCGTAGAAAAGATCAAAGGATCTTCTTGAGATCCTTTTTTTCTGCGCGTAATCTGCTGCTTGCAAACA
AAAAAACCACCGCTACCAGCGGTGGTTTGTTTGCCGGATCAAGAGCTACCAACTCTTTTTCCGAAGGTAA
CTGGCTTCAGCAGAGCGCAGATACCAAATACTGTTCTTCTAGTGTAGCCGTAGTTAGGCCACCACTTCAA
GAACTCTGTAGCACCGCCTACATACCTCGCTCTGCTAATCCTGTTACCAGTGGCTGCTGCCAGTGGCGAT
AAGTCGTGTCTTACCGGGTTGGACTCAAGACGATAGTTACCGGATAAGGCGCAGCGGTCGGGCTGAACGG
GGGGTTCGTGCACACAGCCCAGCTTGGAGCGAACGACCTACACCGAACTGAGATACCTACAGCGTGAGCT
ATGAGAAAGCGCCACGCTTCCCGAAGGGAGAAAGGCGGACAGGTATCCGGTAAGCGGCAGGGTCGGAACA
GGAGAGCGCACGAGGGAGCTTCCAGGGGGAAACGCCTGGTATCTTTATAGTCCTGTCGGGTTTCGCCACC
TCTGACTTGAGCGTCGATTTTTGTGATGCTCGTCAGGGGGGCGGAGCCTATGGAAAAACGCCAGCAACGC
GGCCTTTTTACGGTTCCTGGCCTTTTGCTGGCCTTTTGCTCACATGGCTCGACAGATCT
