>Addgene plasmid #22654 | pMyt1(502-736) | addgene partial sequence | sequence record 28507 | 22654 with T7
CTACTGTCTTCTATCGAACAAGCATGCGATATTTGCCGACTTAAAAAGCTCAAGTGCTCCAAAGAAAAAC
CGAAGTGCGCCAAGTGTCTGAAGAACAACTGGGAGTGTCGCTACTCTCCCAAAACCAAAAGGTCTCCGCT
GACTAGGGCACATCTGACAGAAGTGGAATCAAGGCTAGAAAGACTGGAACAGCTATTTCTACTGATTTTT
CCTCGAGAAGACCTTGACATGATTTTGAAAATGGATTCTTTACAGGATATAAAAGCATTGTTAACAGGAT
TATTTGTACAAGATAATGTGAATAAAGATGCCGTCACAGATAGATTGGCTTCAGTGGAGACTGATATGCC
TCTAACATTGAGACAGCATAGAATAAGTGCGACATCATCATCGGAAGAGAGTAGTAACAAAGGTCAAAGA
CAGTTGACTGTATCGCCGGAATTCCCGGGGATCCTTAAGCAGCTTGAGGTTCCACCTTATGGGAGCTACA
GACCCAATGTGGCTCCCGCCACGCCCAGGGCCAACTTGGCCAAGGAGCTGGAGAAGTTCTCCAAAGTCAC
CTTTGACTACGCAAGTTTTGATGCTCAGGTTTTTGGCAAACGTATGCTTGCCCCAAAGATTCAGACCAGC
GAAACCTCACCCAAAGCCTTCCAATGCTTCGATTACTCTCATGATGCTGAGGCTGCACACATGGCTGCCA
CAGCCATCCTGAACCTCTCCACTCGATGTTGGGAGATGCCAGAGAANCTCAGCACAAAGCCACAGGANCT
CCCCAGCAAGGCTGTGGACATTGAGGTAGATGAGAATGGAACTCTGGACTTGAGCATGCATAAACATCGC
AAGCGGGAAAACACTTTCCCCAGCAGTAGCAGCTGCAGTAGCANNCCTGGTGTCAAGTCTCCTGGTGTCT
CTCAGCGTCANANCAGTACNG
